Addgene plasmid #82035: pICE-HA-MRE11-H63S
Purpose: Plasmid for constitutive or doxycycline-inducible expression of H63S mutant of human MRE11. Confers resistance to puromycin. Use T-REx cells for doxycycline-inducible expression.
Depositing lab: Sébastien Britton & Patrick Calsou. Depositing organization: CNRS, Delegation Midi Pyrenees. Publication: Coordinated nuclease activities counteract Ku at single-ended DNA double-strand breaks. Chanut P, Britton S, Coates J, Jackson SP, Calsou P. Nat Commun. 2016 Sep 19;7:12889. doi: 10.1038/ncomms12889. PubMed 27641979.
Backbone
  Vector backbone: pICE
  Backbone manufacturer: Synthetic - Addgene Plasmid #46960
  Backbone size w/o insert (bp): 5023
  Total vector size (bp): 7150
  Modifications to backbone: HA Tag and cloning sites
  Vector type: Mammalian Expression
  Selectable markers: Puromycin
Growth in bacteria
  Bacterial resistance: Ampicillin, 100 μg/mL
  Growth temperature: 37°C
  Growth strain: DH5alpha
  Copy number: High Copy
Gene/Insert
  Gene/Insert name: MRE11 (alt name: MRE11A)
  Species: H. sapiens (human)
  Insert size (bp): 2127
  Mutation: H63S MRE11 mutant
  Entrez Gene: MRE11 (a.k.a. ATLD, HNGS1, MRE11A, MRE11B)
  Promoter: CMV-tet
  Tag / fusion protein: HA (N terminal on backbone)
  Cloning method: Restriction Enzyme; 5′ cloning site AgeI (not destroyed); 3′ cloning site KpnI (not destroyed)
  Sequencing primers: 5′ CMV-F; 3′ BGH-R
Resource information
  A portion of this plasmid was derived from a plasmid made by: I.M.A.G.E. clone #5181691
Terms and licenses: Academic/Nonprofit Terms; Industry Terms: Not Available to Industry
How to cite: pICE-HA-MRE11-H63S was a gift from Sébastien Britton & Patrick Calsou (Addgene plasmid # 82035 ; http://n2t.net/addgene:82035 ; RRID:Addgene_82035)
