[The description below was written by a language model from this plasmid's Addgene catalogue record and pLannotate feature annotations shown in this document.]
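Description:
pICE-HA-MRE11-H63S is a mammalian expression plasmid of about 7.15 kb built on the synthetic pICE backbone, which was modified to add an HA tag and cloning sites. It is propagated in E. coli through a high-copy ColE1/pUC-type origin with ampicillin selection from the β-lactamase gene. The backbone also carries an f1 phage origin and some residual lac regulatory sequences. For selection in mammalian cells, an SV40 enhancer/early promoter drives the puromycin N-acetyltransferase gene. This is followed by a short leftover fragment of a bleomycin-resistance gene and an SV40 polyadenylation signal.

The payload is the human MRE11 (MRE11A) coding sequence, roughly 2.1 kb, carrying the H63S substitution. It was inserted between AgeI and KpnI sites, both of which are retained, and is fused at its N terminus to the backbone-encoded HA epitope. The annotation tool did not call the HA tag as a separate feature. Transcription comes from a "CMV-tet" promoter and ends at the bovine growth hormone polyadenylation signal. The promoter consists of the CMV immediate-early enhancer and promoter followed by short sequences annotated as tet-operator-containing fragments. In ordinary cells this promoter is constitutively active. In cells that express the Tet repressor, such as T-REx lines, repressor binding to the operators silences it until doxycycline is added, which makes expression inducible.

MRE11 is the nuclease subunit of the MRN complex, which acts in DNA double-strand break repair. The construct was deposited with a study of how nuclease activities counteract Ku at single-ended double-strand breaks. The record does not describe the functional effect of the H63S change.
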