Features (pLannotate 1.2.2; 20 found; start..end, strand, type, name):
     58..2181    +  CDS            MRE11: MRE11_HUMAN - Also known as HNGS1, MRE11A. Experimental evidence at protein level: Swiss-Prot protein existence level 1. Component of the MRN complex, which plays a central role in double-strand break (DSB) repair, DNA recombination, maintenance of telomere integrity and meiosis (PubMed:9651580, PubMed:9590181, PubMed:9705271, PubMed:11741547, PubMed:29670289). The complex possesses single-strand endonuclease activity and double-strand- specific 3'-5' exonuclease activity, which are provided by MRE11 (PubMed:9651580, PubMed:9590181, PubMed:9705271, PubMed:11741547, PubMed:29670289). RAD50 may
   2237..2461    +  polyA_signal   bGH poly(A) signal: bovine growth hormone polyadenylation signal
   2465..2486    +  promoter       SV40 promoter (fragment): SV40 enhancer and early promoter
   2507..2935    +  rep_origin     f1 ori (sequence partly withheld): f1 bacteriophage origin of replication; arrow indicates direction of (+) strand synthesis
   2949..3278    +  promoter       SV40 promoter: SV40 enhancer and early promoter
   3330..3929    +  CDS            PuroR: puromycin N-acetyltransferase; pac from Streptomyces alboniger; confers resistance to puromycin
   3939..4064    +  CDS            ble (fragment): BLE_KLEPN - Experimental evidence at protein level: Swiss-Prot protein existence level 1. Binding protein with a strong affinity to the bleomycin family of antibiotics. Binds to CL990; an antimitotic-antibiotic compound. From Klebsiella pneumoniae.
   4059..4180    +  polyA_signal   SV40 poly(A) signal: SV40 polyadenylation signal
   4254..4270    -  protein_bind   lac operator: The lac repressor binds to the lac operator to inhibit transcription in E. coli. This inhibition can be relieved by adding lactose or isopropyl-β-D-thiogalactopyranoside (IPTG). lac repressor encoded by lacI
   4278..4308    -  promoter       lac promoter: promoter for the E. coli lac operon
   4323..4344    -  protein_bind   CAP binding site: CAP binding activates transcription in the presence of cAMP. E. coli catabolite activator protein
   4357..4449    -  CDS            lacI (fragment): lac repressor; lacI; The lac repressor binds to the lac operator to inhibit transcription in E. coli. This inhibition can be relieved by adding lactose or isopropyl-β-D-thiogalactopyranoside (IPTG).
   4632..5217    -  rep_origin     ori: high-copy-number ColE1/pMB1/pBR322/pUC origin of replication
   5388..6248    -  CDS            AmpR: β-lactamase; bla; confers resistance to ampicillin, carbenicillin, and related antibiotics
   6249..6353    -  promoter       AmpR promoter: bla
   6425..6804    +  enhancer       CMV enhancer: human cytomegalovirus immediate early enhancer
   6805..7008    +  promoter       CMV promoter: human cytomegalovirus (CMV) immediate early promoter
   7010..7029    +  promoter       PLtetO-1 promoter (fragment): modified phage lambda PL promoter with tet operator sites (Lutz and Bujard, 1997)
   7031..7050    +  promoter       PLtetO-1 promoter (fragment): modified phage lambda PL promoter with tet operator sites (Lutz and Bujard, 1997)
   7058..7091    +  promoter       TRE3GV promoter (fragment): 3rd-generation Tet-responsive promoter that can be activated by binding of Tet-On® 3G, optimized for retroviral and lentiviral vectors
>Addgene plasmid #82035 | pICE-HA-MRE11-H63S | depositor full sequence | sequence record 155388 | Full plasmid sequence
AAGCTTGCGGCCGCCGCCACCATGTACCCCTACGATGTGCCTGACTACGCCACCGGTATGAGTACTGCAG
ATGCACTTGATGATGAAAACACATTTAAAATATTAGTTGCAACAGATATTCATCTTGGATTTATGGAGAA
AGATGCAGTCAGAGGAAATGATACGTTTGTAACACTCGATGAAATTTTAAGACTTGCCCAGGAAAATGAA
GTGGATTTTATTTTGTTAGGTGGTGATCTTTTTAGCGAAAATAAGCCCTCAAGGAAAACATTACATACCT
GCCTCGAGTTATTAAGAAAATATTGTATGGGTGATCGGCCTGTCCAGTTTGAAATTCTCAGTGATCAGTC
AGTCAACTTTGGTTTTAGTAAGTTTCCATGGGTGAACTATCAAGATGGCAACCTCAACATTTCAATTCCA
GTGTTTAGTATTCATGGCAATCATGACGATCCCACAGGGGCAGATGCACTTTGTGCCTTGGACATTTTAA
GTTGTGCTGGATTTGTAAATCACTTTGGACGTTCAATGTCTGTGGAGAAGATAGACATTAGTCCGGTTTT
GCTTCAAAAAGGAAGCACAAAGATTGCGCTATATGGTTTAGGATCCATTCCAGATGAAAGGCTCTATCGA
ATGTTTGTCAATAAAAAAGTAACAATGTTGAGACCAAAGGAAGATGAGAACTCTTGGTTTAACTTATTTG
TGATTCATCAGAACAGGAGTAAACATGGAAGTACTAACTTCATTCCAGAACAATTTTTGGATGACTTCAT
TGATCTTGTTATCTGGGGCCATGAACATGAGTGTAAAATAGCTCCAACCAAAAATGAACAACAGCTGTTT
TATATCTCACAACCTGGAAGCTCAGTGGTTACTTCTCTTTCCCCAGGAGAAGCTGTAAAGAAACATGTTG
GTTTGCTGCGTATTAAAGGGAGGAAGATGAATATGCATAAAATTCCTCTTCACACAGTGCGGCAGTTTTT
CATGGAGGATATTGTTCTAGCTAATCATCCAGACATTTTTAACCCAGATAATCCTAAAGTAACCCAAGCC
ATACAAAGCTTCTGTTTGGAGAAGATTGAAGAAATGCTTGAAAATGCTGAACGGGAACGTCTGGGTAATT
CTCACCAGCCAGAGAAGCCTCTTGTACGACTGCGAGTGGACTATAGTGGAGGTTTTGAACCTTTCAGTGT
TCTTCGCTTTAGCCAGAAATTTGTGGATCGGGTAGCTAATCCAAAAGACATTATCCATTTTTTCAGGCAT
AGAGAACAAAAGGAAAAAACAGGAGAAGAGATCAACTTTGGGAAACTTATCACAAAGCCTTCAGAAGGAA
CAACTTTAAGGGTAGAAGATCTTGTAAAACAGTACTTTCAAACCGCAGAGAAGAATGTGCAGCTCTCACT
GCTAACAGAAAGAGGGATGGGTGAAGCAGTACAAGAATTTGTGGACAAGGAGGAGAAAGATGCCATTGAG
GAATTAGTGAAATACCAGTTGGAAAAAACACAGCGATTTCTTAAAGAACGTCACATTGATGCCCTCGAAG
ACAAAATCGATGAGGAGGTACGTCGTTTCAGAGAAACCAGACAAAAAAATACTAATGAAGAAGATGATGA
AGTCCGTGAGGCTATGACCAGGGCCAGAGCACTCAGATCTCAGTCAGAGGAGTCTGCTTCTGCCTTTAGT
GCTGATGACCTTATGAGTATAGATTTAGCAGAACAGATGGCTAATGACTCTGATGATAGCATCTCAGCAG
CAACCAACAAAGGAAGAGGCCGAGGAAGAGGTCGAAGAGGTGGAAGAGGGCAGAATTCAGCATCGAGAGG
AGGGTCTCAAAGAGGAAGAGCAGACACTGGTCTGGAGACTTCTACCCGTAGCAGGAACTCAAAGACTGCT
GTGTCAGCATCTAGAAATATGTCTATTATAGATGCCTTTAAATCTACAAGACAGCAGCCTTCCCGAAATG
TCACTACTAAGAATTATTCAGAGGTGATTGAGGTAGATGAATCAGATGTGGAAGAAGACATTTTTCCTAC
CACTTCAAAGACAGATCAAAGGTGGTCCAGCACATCATCCAGCAAAATCATGTCCCAGAGTCAAGTATCG
AAAGGGGTTGATTTTGAATCAAGTGAGGATGATGATGATGATCCTTTTATGAACACTAGTTCTTTAAGAA
GAAATAGAAGATAAGGTACCCTCGAGACGCGTCTGCAGTCTAGATAAACCCGCTGATCAGCCTCGACTGT
GCCTTCTAGTTGCCAGCCATCTGTTGTTTGCCCCTCCCCCGTGCCTTCCTTGACCCTGGAAGGTGCCACT
CCCACTGTCCTTTCCTAATAAAATGAGGAAATTGCATCGCATTGTCTGAGTAGGTGTCATTCTATTCTGG
GGGGTGGGGTGGGGCAGGACAGCAAGGGGGAGGATTGGGAAGACAATAGCAGGCATGCTGGGGATGCGGT
GGGCTCTATGGCTTCTGAGGCGGAAAGAACCAGCTGGGGCTCTAGGGGGTATCCCC
[124 nt withheld, positions 2507-2630]
C
[91 nt withheld, positions 2632-2722]
A
[49 nt withheld, positions 2724-2772]
CCTTTGACGTTGGAGTCCACGTTCTTT
[37 nt withheld, positions 2800-2836]
ACCCTATCTCGGTCTATTCTTTTGATTTATAAGGGATTTTGCCGATTTCGGCCTATTGGTTAAAAAATGA
GCTGATTTAACAAAAATTTAACGCGAATTAATTCTGTGGAATGTGTGTCAGTTAGGGTGTGGAAAGTCCC
CAGGCTCCCCAGCAGGCAGAAGTATGCAAAGCATGCATCTCAATTAGTCAGCAACCAGGTGTGGAAAGTC
CCCAGGCTCCCCAGCAGGCAGAAGTATGCAAAGCATGCATCTCAATTAGTCAGCAACCATAGTCCCGCCC
CTAACTCCGCCCATCCCGCCCCTAACTCCGCCCAGTTCCGCCCATTCTCCGCCCCATGGCTGACTAATTT
TTTTTATTTATGCAGAGGCCGAGGCCGCCTCTGCCTCTGAGCTATTCCAGAAGTAGTGAGGAGGCTTTTT
TGGAGGCCTAGGCTTTTGCAAAAAGCTCCCGGGAGCTTGTATATCCATTTTCGGATCTGATCAGCACGTG
ACCATGACCGAGTACAAGCCCACGGTGCGCCTCGCCACCCGCGACGACGTCCCCAGGGCCGTACGCACCC
TCGCCGCCGCGTTCGCCGACTACCCCGCCACGCGCCACACCGTCGATCCGGACCGCCACATCGAGCGGGT
CACCGAGCTGCAAGAACTCTTCCTCACGCGCGTCGGGCTCGACATCGGCAAGGTGTGGGTCGCGGACGAC
GGCGCCGCGGTGGCGGTCTGGACCACGCCGGAGAGCGTCGAAGCGGGGGCGGTGTTCGCCGAGATCGGCC
CGCGCATGGCCGAGTTGAGCGGTTCCCGGCTGGCCGCGCAGCAACAGATGGAAGGCCTCCTGGCGCCGCA
CCGGCCCAAGGAGCCCGCGTGGTTCCTGGCCACCGTCGGCGTCTCGCCCGACCACCAGGGCAAGGGTCTG
GGCAGCGCCGTCGTGCTCCCCGGAGTGGAGGCGGCCGAGCGCGCCGGGGTGCCCGCCTTCCTGGAGACCT
CCGCGCCCCGCAACCTCCCCTTCTACGAGCGGCTCGGCTTCACCGTCACCGCCGACGTCGAGGTGCCCGA
AGGACCGCGCACCTGGTGCATGACCCGCAAGCCCGGTGCCTGACACGTGCTACGAGATTTCGATTCCACC
GCCGCCTTCTATGAAAGGTTGGGCTTCGGAATCGTTTTCCGGGACGCCGGCTGGATGATCCTCCAGCGCG
GGGATCTCATGCTGGAGTTCTTCGCCCACCCCAACTTGTTTATTGCAGCTTATAATGGTTACAAATAAAG
CAATAGCATCACAAATTTCACAAATAAAGCATTTTTTTCACTGCATTCTAGTTGTGGTTTGTCCAAACTC
ATCAATGTATCTTATCATGTCTGGCTAGCCGTCGACCTCTAGCTAGAGCTTGGCGTAATCATGGTCATAG
CTGTTTCCTGTGTGAAATTGTTATCCGCTCACAATTCCACACAACATACGAGCCGGAAGCATAAAGTGTA
AAGCCTGGGGTGCCTAATGAGTGAGCTAACTCACATTAATTGCGTTGCGCTCACTGCCCGCTTTCCAGTC
GGGAAACCTGTCGTGCCAGCTGCATTAATGAATCGGCCAACGCGCGGGGAGAGGCGGTTTGCGTATTGGG
CGCTCTTCCGCTTCCTCGCTCACTGACTCGCTGCGCTCGGTCGTTCGGCTGCGGCGAGCGGTATCAGCTC
ACTCAAAGGCGGTAATACGGTTATCCACAGAATCAGGGGATAACGCAGGAAAGAACATGTGAGCAAAAGG
CCAGCAAAAGGCCAGGAACCGTAAAAAGGCCGCGTTGCTGGCGTTTTTCCATAGGCTCCGCCCCCCTGAC
GAGCATCACAAAAATCGACGCTCAAGTCAGAGGTGGCGAAACCCGACAGGACTATAAAGATACCAGGCGT
TTCCCCCTGGAAGCTCCCTCGTGCGCTCTCCTGTTCCGACCCTGCCGCTTACCGGATACCTGTCCGCCTT
TCTCCCTTCGGGAAGCGTGGCGCTTTCTCATAGCTCACGCTGTAGGTATCTCAGTTCGGTGTAGGTCGTT
CGCTCCAAGCTGGGCTGTGTGCACGAACCCCCCGTTCAGCCCGACCGCTGCGCCTTATCCGGTAACTATC
GTCTTGAGTCCAACCCGGTAAGACACGACTTATCGCCACTGGCAGCAGCCACTGGTAACAGGATTAGCAG
AGCGAGGTATGTAGGCGGTGCTACAGAGTTCTTGAAGTGGTGGCCTAACTACGGCTACACTAGAAGAACA
GTATTTGGTATCTGCGCTCTGCTGAAGCCAGTTACCTTCGGAAAAAGAGTTGGTAGCTCTTGATCCGGCA
AACAAACCACCGCTGGTAGCGGTTTTTTTGTTTGCAAGCAGCAGATTACGCGCAGAAAAAAAGGATCTCA
AGAAGATCCTTTGATCTTTTCTACGGGGTCTGACGCTCAGTGGAACGAAAACTCACGTTAAGGGATTTTG
GTCATGAGATTATCAAAAAGGATCTTCACCTAGATCCTTTTAAATTAAAAATGAAGTTTTAAATCAATCT
AAAGTATATATGAGTAAACTTGGTCTGACAGTTACCAATGCTTAATCAGTGAGGCACCTATCTCAGCGAT
CTGTCTATTTCGTTCATCCATAGTTGCCTGACTCCCCGTCGTGTAGATAACTACGATACGGGAGGGCTTA
CCATCTGGCCCCAGTGCTGCAATGATACCGCGAGACCCACGCTCACCGGCTCCAGATTTATCAGCAATAA
ACCAGCCAGCCGGAAGGGCCGAGCGCAGAAGTGGTCCTGCAACTTTATCCGCCTCCATCCAGTCTATTAA
TTGTTGCCGGGAAGCTAGAGTAAGTAGTTCGCCAGTTAATAGTTTGCGCAACGTTGTTGCCATTGCTACA
GGCATCGTGGTGTCACGCTCGTCGTTTGGTATGGCTTCATTCAGCTCCGGTTCCCAACGATCAAGGCGAG
TTACATGATCCCCCATGTTGTGCAAAAAAGCGGTTAGCTCCTTCGGTCCTCCGATCGTTGTCAGAAGTAA
GTTGGCCGCAGTGTTATCACTCATGGTTATGGCAGCACTGCATAATTCTCTTACTGTCATGCCATCCGTA
AGATGCTTTTCTGTGACTGGTGAGTACTCAACCAAGTCATTCTGAGAATAGTGTATGCGGCGACCGAGTT
GCTCTTGCCCGGCGTCAATACGGGATAATACCGCGCCACATAGCAGAACTTTAAAAGTGCTCATCATTGG
AAAACGTTCTTCGGGGCGAAAACTCTCAAGGATCTTACCGCTGTTGAGATCCAGTTCGATGTAACCCACT
CGTGCACCCAACTGATCTTCAGCATCTTTTACTTTCACCAGCGTTTCTGGGTGAGCAAAAACAGGAAGGC
AAAATGCCGCAAAAAAGGGAATAAGGGCGACACGGAAATGTTGAATACTCATACTCTTCCTTTTTCAATA
TTATTGAAGCATTTATCAGGGTTATTGTCTCATGAGCGGATACATATTTGAATGTATTTAGAAAAATAAA
CAAATAGGGGTTCCGCGCACATTTCCCCGAAAAGTGCCACCTGACGTCGACGGATCGGGAGATCCTGTAC
GGGCCAGATATCCGCGTTGACATTGATTATTGACTAGTTATTAATAGTAATCAATTACGGGGTCATTAGT
TCATAGCCCATATATGGAGTTCCGCGTTACATAACTTACGGTAAATGGCCCGCCTGGCTGACCGCCCAAC
GACCCCCGCCCATTGACGTCAATAATGACGTATGTTCCCATAGTAACGCCAATAGGGACTTTCCATTGAC
GTCAATGGGTGGAGTATTTACGGTAAACTGCCCACTTGGCAGTACATCAAGTGTATCATATGCCAAGTAC
GCCCCCTATTGACGTCAATGACGGTAAATGGCCCGCCTGGCATTATGCCCAGTACATGACCTTATGGGAC
TTTCCTACTTGGCAGTACATCTACGTATTAGTCATCGCTATTACCATGGTGATGCGGTTTTGGCAGTACA
TCAATGGGCGTGGATAGCGGTTTGACTCACGGGGATTTCCAAGTCTCCACCCCATTGACGTCAATGGGAG
TTTGTTTTGGCACCAAAATCAACGGGACTTTCCAAAATGTCGTAACAACTCCGCCCCATTGACGCAAATG
GGCGGTAGGCGTGTACGGTGGGAGGTCTATATAAGCAGAGCTCTCCCTATCAGTGATAGAGATCTCCCTA
TCAGTGATAGAGATCGTCGACGAGCTCGTTTAGTGAACCGTCAGATCGCCTGGAGACGCCATCCACGCTG
TTTTGACCTCCATAGAAGACACCGGGACCGATCCAGCCTCCGGC
