>Addgene plasmid #82035 | pICE-HA-MRE11-H63S | addgene partial sequence | sequence record 157238 | BGH-rev 5'-TAGAAGGCACAGTCGAGG-3'
CAGACGCGTCTCGAGGGTACCTTATCTTCTATTTCTTCTTAAAGAACTAGTGTTCATAAAAGGATCATCA
TCATCATCCTCACTTGATTCAAAATCAACCCCTTTCGATACTTGACTCTGGGACATGATTTTGCTGGATG
ATGTGCTGGACCACCTTTGATCTGTCTTTGAAGTGGTAGGAAAAATGTCTTCTTCCACATCTGATTCATC
TACCTCAATCACCTCTGAATAATTCTTAGTAGTGACATTTCGGGAAGGCTGCTGTCTTGTAGATTTAAAG
GCATCTATAATAGACATATTTCTAGATGCTGACACAGCAGTCTTTGAGTTCCTGCTACGGGTAGAAGTCT
CCAGACCAGTGTCTGCTCTTCCTCTTTGAGACCCTCCTCTCGATGCTGAATTCTGCCCTCTTCCACCTCT
TCGACCTCTTCCTCGGCCTCTTCCTTTGTTGGTTGCTGCTGAGATGCTATCATCAGAGTCATTAGCCATC
TGTTCTGCTAAATCTATACTCATAAGGTCATCAGCACTAAAGGCAGAAGCAGACTCCTCTGACTGAGATC
TGAGTGCTCTGGCCCTGGTCATAGCCTCACGGACTTCATCATCTTCTTCATTAGTATTTTTTTGTCTGGT
TTCTCTGAAACGACGTACCTCCTCATCGATTTTGTCTTCGAGGGCATCAATGTGACGTTCTTTAAGAAAT
CGCTGTGTTTTTTCCAACTGGTATTTCACTAATTCCTCAATGGCATCTTTCTCCTCCTTGTCCACAAATT
CTTGTACTGCTTCACCCATCCCTCTTTCTGTTAGCAGTGAGAGCTGCACATTCTTCTCTGCGGTTTGAAA
GTACTGTT
