>Addgene plasmid #82035 | pICE-HA-MRE11-H63S | addgene partial sequence | sequence record 158068 | CMV-F 5'-CGCAAATGGGCGGTAGGCGTG-3'
CTATCAGTGATAGAGATCTCCCTATCAGTGATAGAGATCGTCGACGAGCTCGTTTAGTGAACCGTCAGAT
CGCCTGGAGACGCCATCCACGCTGTTTTGACCTCCATAGAAGACACCGGGACCGATCCAGCCTCCGGCAA
GCTTGCGGCCGCCGCCACCATGTACCCCTACGATGTGCCTGACTACGCCACCGGTATGAGTACTGCAGAT
GCACTTGATGATGAAAACACATTTAAAATATTAGTTGCAACAGATATTCATCTTGGATTTATGGAGAAAG
ATGCAGTCAGAGGAAATGATACGTTTGTAACACTCGATGAAATTTTAAGACTTGCCCAGGAAAATGAAGT
GGATTTTATTTTGTTAGGTGGTGATCTTTTTAGCGAAAATAAGCCCTCAAGGAAAACATTACATACCTGC
CTCGAGTTATTAAGAAAATATTGTATGGGTGATCGGCCTGTCCAGTTTGAAATTCTCAGTGATCAGTCAG
TCAACTTTGGTTTTAGTAAGTTTCCATGGGTGAACTATCAAGATGGCAACCTCAACATTTCAATTCCAGT
GTTTAGTATTCATGGCAATCATGACGATCCCACAGGGGCAGATGCACTTTGTGCCTTGGACATTTTAAGT
TGTGCTGGATTTGTAAATCACTTTGGACGTTCAATGTCTGTGGAGAAGATAGACATTAGTCCGGTTTTGC
TTCAAAAAGGAAGCACAAAGATTGCGCTATATGGTTTAGGATCCATTCCAGATGAAAGGCTCTATCGA
